Addgene plasmid #39408: TAL2050
Depositing lab: Keith Joung. Depositing organization: Massachusetts General Hospital. Publication: FLASH assembly of TALENs for high-throughput genome editing. Reyon D, Tsai SQ, Khayter C, Foden JA, Sander JD, Joung JK. Nat Biotechnol. 2012 Apr 8. doi: 10.1038/nbt.2170. PubMed 22484455.
Backbone
  Vector backbone: JDS78
  Backbone manufacturer: Joung lab (Addgene Plasmid # 32290)
  Backbone size w/o insert (bp): 6447
  Vector type: Mammalian Expression ; T7
Growth in bacteria
  Bacterial resistance: Ampicillin, 100 μg/mL
  Growth temperature: 37°C
  Growth strain: XL1 Blue
  Copy number: High Copy
Gene/Insert
  Gene/Insert name: eGFP-TALEN-26-Left
  Species: H. sapiens (human)
  Insert size (bp): 1436
  Promoter: CMV
  Tag / fusion protein: 3X Flag (N terminal on backbone); WT FOKI (C terminal on backbone)
  Cloning method: Restriction Enzyme; 5′ cloning site BsmBI (destroyed during cloning); 3′ cloning site BsmBI (destroyed during cloning)
  Sequencing primers: 5′ CMV-F
Terms and licenses: Academic/Nonprofit Terms; Industry Terms: Not Available to Industry
Depositor comments: Target binding site: TGTTCACCGGGGTGGT To reduce the chance of recombination in this plasmid, do not grow in liquid culture for more than 12-14 hours. It is strongly recommended that users perform a diagnostic digest to verify this plasmid prior to use. For example, a double digest of the plasmid with BamHI and KpnI should result in two bands at 2.1kb and 5.8kb
How to cite: TAL2050 was a gift from Keith Joung (Addgene plasmid # 39408 ; http://n2t.net/addgene:39408 ; RRID:Addgene_39408)
