[The description below was written by a language model from this plasmid's Addgene catalogue record.]
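Description:
TAL2050 is a mammalian expression plasmid encoding the left monomer of a TALE nuclease pair directed against the eGFP coding sequence (insert name eGFP-TALEN-26-Left). It is built on the JDS78 backbone, a roughly 6.4 kb TALEN expression vector. A 1.4 kb array of TALE repeats was inserted into this backbone through BsmBI sites that were destroyed in the process. The plasmid is maintained at high copy in E. coli under ampicillin selection. The record provides no feature table, so the origin of replication, polyadenylation signal and other backbone elements are not itemised.

Expression is driven by the CMV promoter for transcription in mammalian cells. The vector type also lists T7, which indicates a T7 promoter that would permit in vitro transcription of TALEN mRNA. The backbone supplies the flanking protein parts: an N-terminal 3X Flag tag for detection and a C-terminal wild-type FokI nuclease domain. The cloned repeat array provides the DNA-binding specificity for a defined 16-nucleotide site in eGFP. FokI cleaves only as a dimer, so this left monomer is meant to be co-delivered with a matching right-hand TALEN that binds the opposite strand across a spacer. Together they produce a double-strand break whose error-prone repair disrupts the reporter.

The construct comes from a collection made by the FLASH high-throughput TALEN assembly method, where eGFP-targeted nucleases would fit reporter-disruption assays of nuclease activity. The depositor notes that the repetitive TALE array is prone to recombination in bacteria and recommends verifying the plasmid's integrity by diagnostic digest before use. The record lists the species as human, although the target is the eGFP reporter gene.
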