>Addgene plasmid #39408 | TAL2050 | depositor partial sequence | sequence record 49710 | TAL2050 sequence 1436 bps
GAACCTGACCCCAGACCAGGTAGTCGCAATCGCGAACAATAATGGGGGAAAGCAAGCCCTGGAAACCGTG
CAAAGGTTGTTGCCGGTCCTTTGTCAAGACCACGGCCTTACACCGGAGCAAGTCGTGGCCATTGCAAGCA
ATGGGGGTGGCAAACAGGCTCTTGAGACGGTTCAGAGACTTCTCCCAGTTCTCTGTCAAGCCCACGGGCT
GACTCCCGATCAAGTTGTAGCGATTGCGTCCAACGGTGGAGGGAAACAAGCATTGGAGACTGTCCAACGG
CTCCTTCCCGTGTTGTGTCAAGCCCACGGTTTGACGCCTGCACAAGTGGTCGCCATCGCCAGCCATGATG
GCGGTAAGCAGGCGCTGGAAACAGTACAGCGCCTGCTGCCTGTACTGTGCCAGGATCATGGACTGACCCC
AGACCAGGTAGTCGCAATCGCGTCGAACATTGGGGGAAAGCAAGCCCTGGAAACCGTGCAAAGGTTGTTG
CCGGTCCTTTGTCAAGACCACGGCCTTACACCGGAGCAAGTCGTGGCCATTGCATCCCACGACGGTGGCA
AACAGGCTCTTGAGACGGTTCAGAGACTTCTCCCAGTTCTCTGTCAAGCCCACGGGCTGACTCCCGATCA
AGTTGTAGCGATTGCGTCGCATGACGGAGGGAAACAAGCATTGGAGACTGTCCAACGGCTCCTTCCCGTG
TTGTGTCAAGCCCACGGTTTGACGCCTGCACAAGTGGTCGCCATCGCCAACAACAACGGCGGTAAGCAGG
CGCTGGAAACAGTACAGCGCCTGCTGCCTGTACTGTGCCAGGATCATGGACTGACCCCAGACCAGGTAGT
CGCAATCGCGAACAATAATGGGGGAAAGCAAGCCCTGGAAACCGTGCAAAGGTTGTTGCCGGTCCTTTGT
CAAGACCACGGCCTTACACCGGAGCAAGTCGTGGCCATTGCAAATAATAACGGTGGCAAACAGGCTCTTG
AGACGGTTCAGAGACTTCTCCCAGTTCTCTGTCAAGCCCACGGGCTGACTCCCGATCAAGTTGTAGCGAT
TGCGAATAACAATGGAGGGAAACAAGCATTGGAGACTGTCCAACGGCTCCTTCCCGTGTTGTGTCAAGCC
CACGGTTTGACGCCTGCACAAGTGGTCGCCATCGCCTCGAATGGCGGCGGTAAGCAGGCGCTGGAAACAG
TACAGCGCCTGCTGCCTGTACTGTGCCAGGATCATGGACTGACCCCAGACCAGGTAGTCGCAATCGCGAA
CAATAATGGGGGAAAGCAAGCCCTGGAAACCGTGCAAAGGTTGTTGCCGGTCCTTTGTCAAGACCACGGC
CTTACACCGGAGCAAGTCGTGGCCATTGCAAATAATAACGGTGGCAAACAGGCTCTTGAGACGGTTCAGA
GACTTCTCCCAGTTCTCTGTCAAGCCCACGGGCTGA
