>Addgene plasmid #39408 | TAL2050 | addgene partial sequence | sequence record 52627 | JDS-TALEN-F 5'-TAGGGGTCGGTAAACAGTGG-3'
ACTGTGGCGGGTGAGCTTAGGGGGCCTCCGCTCCAGCTCGACACCGGGCAGCTGCTGAAGATCGCGAAGA
GAGGGGGAGTAACAGCGGTAGAGGCAGTGCACGCCTGGCGCAATGCGCTCACCGGGGCCCCCTTGAACCT
GACCCCAGACCAGGTAGTCGCAATCGCGAACAATAATGGGGGAAAGCAAGCCCTGGAAACCGTGCAAAGG
TTGTTGCCGGTCCTTTGTCAAGACCACGGCCTTACACCGGAGCAAGTCGTGGCCATTGCAAGCAATGGGG
GTGGCAAACAGGCTCTTGAGACGGTTCAGAGACTTCTCCCAGTTCTCTGTCAAGCCCACGGGCTGACTCC
CGATCAAGTTGTAGCGATTGCGTCCAACGGTGGAGGGAAACAAGCATTGGAGACTGTCCAACGGCTCCTT
CCCGTGTTGTGTCAAGCCCACGGTTTGACGCCTGCACAAGTGGTCGCCATCGCCAGCCATGATGGCGGTA
AGCAGGCGCTGGAAACAGTACAGCGCCTGCTGCCTGTACTGTGCCAGGATCATGGACTGACCCCAGACCA
GGTAGTCGCAATCGCGTCGAACATTGGGGGAAAGCAAGCCCTGGAAACCGTGCAAAGGTTGTTGCCGGTC
CTTTGTCAAGACCACGGCCTTACACCGGAGCAAGTCGTGGCCATTGCATCCCACGACGGTGGCAAACAGG
CTCTTGAGACGGTTCAGAGACTTCTCCCAGTTCTCTGTCAAGCCCACGGGCTGACTCCCGATCAAGTTGT
AGCGATTGCGTCGCATGACGGAGGGAAACAAGCATTGGAGACTGTCCAACGGCTCCTTCCCGTGTTGTGT
CAAGCCCACGGTTTGACGCCTGCACAAGTGGTCGCCATCGCCAACAACAACGGCGGTAAGCAGGCGCTGG
AAACAGTACAGCGCCTGCTGCCTGTACTGTGCCAGGATCATGGACTGACCC
